Addgene plasmid #120376: 2xStrep-ORF34 pCDNA4
Purpose: Expresses KSHV ORF34 with Nterm 2xStrep tag in mammalian cells
Depositing lab: Britt Glaunsinger. Depositing organization: University of California, Berkeley. Publication: The interaction between ORF18 and ORF30 is required for late gene expression in Kaposi's sarcoma-associated herpesvirus. Castaneda AF, Glaunsinger BA. J Virol. 2018 Oct 10. pii: JVI.01488-18. doi: 10.1128/JVI.01488-18. PubMed 30305361.
Backbone
  Vector backbone: pcDNA4/TO
  Backbone size w/o insert (bp): 5168
  Total vector size (bp): 6083
  Vector type: Mammalian Expression
Growth in bacteria
  Bacterial resistance: Ampicillin, 100 μg/mL
  Growth temperature: 37°C
  Growth strain: DH5alpha
  Copy number: High Copy
Gene/Insert
  Gene/Insert name: ORF34
  Species: Kaposi's sarcoma-associated herpesvirus (HHV-8)
  Insert size (bp): 978
  GenBank ID: 4961504
  Entrez Gene: ORF34 (a.k.a. HHV8GK18_gp38)
  Promoter: CMV
  Tag / fusion protein: 2xStrep Tag II (N terminal on backbone)
  Cloning method: Restriction Enzyme; 5′ cloning site NotI (destroyed during cloning); 3′ cloning site XbaI (destroyed during cloning)
  Sequencing primers: 5′ CGCAAATGGGCGGTAGGCGTG; 3′ cctcgactgtgccttcta
Terms and licenses: Academic/Nonprofit Terms; Industry Terms: Not Available to Industry
How to cite: 2xStrep-ORF34 pCDNA4 was a gift from Britt Glaunsinger (Addgene plasmid # 120376 ; http://n2t.net/addgene:120376 ; RRID:Addgene_120376)
