[The description below was written by a language model from this plasmid's Addgene catalogue record and pLannotate feature annotations shown in this document.]
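Description:
2xStrep-ORF34 pCDNA4 is a mammalian expression plasmid of about 6.1 kb, built on the pcDNA4/TO backbone, that produces ORF34 of Kaposi's sarcoma-associated herpesvirus (HHV-8) with an N-terminal 2xStrep (Twin-Strep) tag. It is propagated in E. coli from a high-copy ColE1/pUC-type origin under ampicillin selection (β-lactamase with its own promoter), and it also carries an f1 phage origin. For selection in mammalian cells the backbone includes a Sh ble (BleoR) cassette, which confers Zeocin/bleomycin resistance. This cassette is driven by the SV40 early promoter together with the bacterial EM7 promoter and ends in an SV40 polyadenylation signal.

The expression cassette uses the human CMV immediate-early enhancer and promoter. Immediately downstream are two short matches that the annotation software labels as PLtetO-1 and TRE fragments. These correspond to the tet operator sites characteristic of the /TO backbone, which allow tetracycline-regulated expression in cells that supply the Tet repressor and constitutive expression otherwise. The tag, encoded by the backbone, precedes the 978 bp ORF34 coding sequence, which was inserted between NotI and XbaI sites that were destroyed during cloning. Transcripts terminate at the bovine growth hormone polyadenylation signal.

ORF34 is annotated as a protein that takes part in the expression of late viral mRNAs. The Strep tag binds Strep-Tactin, so it supports affinity purification and pulldown of ORF34 and its partners. This fits the associated study of protein interactions required for KSHV late gene expression. Remnant lac promoter/operator, lacI and bom fragments are backbone carry-over with no stated function here.
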