Features (pLannotate 1.2.2; 23 found; start..end, strand, type, name):
     27..79      -  misc_feature   bom (fragment): basis of mobility region from pBR322
    234..613     +  enhancer       CMV enhancer: human cytomegalovirus immediate early enhancer
    614..817     +  promoter       CMV promoter: human cytomegalovirus (CMV) immediate early promoter
    819..838     +  promoter       PLtetO-1 promoter (fragment): modified phage lambda PL promoter with tet operator sites (Lutz and Bujard, 1997)
    840..859     +  promoter       PLtetO-1 promoter (fragment): modified phage lambda PL promoter with tet operator sites (Lutz and Bujard, 1997)
    867..900     +  promoter       TRE3GV promoter (fragment): 3rd-generation Tet-responsive promoter that can be activated by binding of Tet-On® 3G, optimized for retroviral and lentiviral vectors
    989..1012    +  CDS            Twin-Strep-tag (fragment): two Strep-Tag®II moieties connected by a linker for enhanced binding to Strep-Tactin®, an engineered form of streptavidin (Schmidt et al., 2013)
   1083..2060    +  CDS            ORF34: UL95_HHV8P - Protein inferred from homology: Swiss-Prot protein existence level 3. Participates in the expression of late viral mRNAs. Expressed before viral DNA replication, protein ORF34 assembles at the viral pre- replication complexes (pre-RCs) (By similarity). From Human herpesvirus 8 type P (isolate GK18) (HHV-8) (Kaposi's sarcoma-associated herpesvirus).
   2100..2324    +  polyA_signal   bGH poly(A) signal: bovine growth hormone polyadenylation signal
   2328..2349    +  promoter       SV40 promoter (fragment): SV40 enhancer and early promoter
   2370..2798    +  rep_origin     f1 ori (sequence partly withheld): f1 bacteriophage origin of replication; arrow indicates direction of (+) strand synthesis
   2812..3141    +  promoter       SV40 promoter: SV40 enhancer and early promoter
   3189..3236    +  promoter       EM7 promoter: synthetic bacterial promoter&nbsp
   3255..3629    +  CDS            BleoR: antibiotic-binding protein; Sh ble from Streptoalloteichus hindustanus; confers resistance to bleomycin, phleomycin, and Zeocin™
   3639..3764    +  CDS            ble (fragment): BLE_KLEPN - Experimental evidence at protein level: Swiss-Prot protein existence level 1. Binding protein with a strong affinity to the bleomycin family of antibiotics. Binds to CL990; an antimitotic-antibiotic compound. From Klebsiella pneumoniae.
   3759..3880    +  polyA_signal   SV40 poly(A) signal: SV40 polyadenylation signal
   3953..3969    -  protein_bind   lac operator: The lac repressor binds to the lac operator to inhibit transcription in E. coli. This inhibition can be relieved by adding lactose or isopropyl-β-D-thiogalactopyranoside (IPTG). lac repressor encoded by lacI
   3977..4007    -  promoter       lac promoter: promoter for the E. coli lac operon
   4022..4043    -  protein_bind   CAP binding site: CAP binding activates transcription in the presence of cAMP. E. coli catabolite activator protein
   4056..4148    -  CDS            lacI (fragment): lac repressor; lacI; The lac repressor binds to the lac operator to inhibit transcription in E. coli. This inhibition can be relieved by adding lactose or isopropyl-β-D-thiogalactopyranoside (IPTG).
   4331..4919    -  rep_origin     ori: high-copy-number ColE1/pMB1/pBR322/pUC origin of replication
   5090..5950    -  CDS            AmpR: β-lactamase; bla; confers resistance to ampicillin, carbenicillin, and related antibiotics
   5951..6055    -  promoter       AmpR promoter: bla
>Addgene plasmid #120376 | 2xStrep-ORF34 pCDNA4 | addgene full sequence | sequence record 257146 | Addgene NGS Result
ACGGATCGGGAGATCTCCCGATCCCCTATGGTGCACTCTCAGTACAATCTGCTCTGATGCCGCATAGTTA
AGCCAGTATCTGCTCCCTGCTTGTGTGTTGGAGGTCGCTGAGTAGTGCGCGAGCAAAATTTAAGCTACAA
CAAGGCAAGGCTTGACCGACAATTGCATGAAGAATCTGCTTAGGGTTAGGCGTTTTGCGCTGCTTCGCGA
TGTACGGGCCAGATATACGCGTTGACATTGATTATTGACTAGTTATTAATAGTAATCAATTACGGGGTCA
TTAGTTCATAGCCCATATATGGAGTTCCGCGTTACATAACTTACGGTAAATGGCCCGCCTGGCTGACCGC
CCAACGACCCCCGCCCATTGACGTCAATAATGACGTATGTTCCCATAGTAACGCCAATAGGGACTTTCCA
TTGACGTCAATGGGTGGAGTATTTACGGTAAACTGCCCACTTGGCAGTACATCAAGTGTATCATATGCCA
AGTACGCCCCCTATTGACGTCAATGACGGTAAATGGCCCGCCTGGCATTATGCCCAGTACATGACCTTAT
GGGACTTTCCTACTTGGCAGTACATCTACGTATTAGTCATCGCTATTACCATGGTGATGCGGTTTTGGCA
GTACATCAATGGGCGTGGATAGCGGTTTGACTCACGGGGATTTCCAAGTCTCCACCCCATTGACGTCAAT
GGGAGTTTGTTTTGGCACCAAAATCAACGGGACTTTCCAAAATGTCGTAACAACTCCGCCCCATTGACGC
AAATGGGCGGTAGGCGTGTACGGTGGGAGGTCTATATAAGCAGAGCTCTCCCTATCAGTGATAGAGATCT
CCCTATCAGTGATAGAGATCGTCGACGAGCTCGTTTAGTGAACCGTCAGATCGCCTGGAGACGCCATCCA
CGCTGTTTTGACCTCCATAGAAGACACCGGGACCGATCCAGCCTCCGGACTCTAGCGTTTAAACTTAAGC
TTACCAATGTGGAGCCACCCCCAGTTCGAGAAGGGCGGCGGCAGCGGCGGCGGCAGCGGCGGCGGCAGCT
GGAGCCACCCCCAGTTCGAGAAGGGGGCGGCCTTTGCTTTGAGCTCGCTCGTGTCCGAGGGTGACCCGGA
GGTGACCAGTAGGTACGTCAAGGGCGTACAACTTGCCCTGGACCTTAGCGAGAACACACCTGGACAATTT
AAGTTGATAGAAACTCCCCTGAACAGCTTCCTCTTGGTTTCCAACGTGATGCCCGAGGTCCAGCCAATCT
GCAGTGGCCGGCCGGCCTTGCGGCCAGACTTTAGTAATCTCCACTTGCCTAGACTGGAGAAGCTCCAGAG
AGTCCTCGGGCAGGGTTTCGGGGCGGCGGGTGAGGAAATCGCACTGGACCCGTCTCACGTAGAAACACAC
GAAAAGGGCCAGGTGTTCTACAACCACTATGCTACCGAGGAGTGGACGTGGGCTTTGACTCTGAATAAGG
ATGCGCTCCTTCGGGAGGCTGTAGATGGCCTGTGTGACCCCGGAACTTGGAAGGGTCTTCTTCCTGACGA
CCCCCTTCCGTTGCTATGGCTGCTGTTCAACGGACCCGCCTCTTTTTGTCGGGCCGACTGTTGCCTGTAC
AAGCAGCACTGCGGTTACCCGGGCCCGGTGCTACTTCCAGGTCACATGTACGCTCCCAAACGGGATCTTT
TGTCGTTCGTTAATCATGCCCTGAAGTACACCAAGTTTCTATACGGAGATTTTTCCGGGACATGGGCGGC
GGCTTGCCGCCCGCCATTCGCTACTTCTCGGATACAAAGGGTAGTGAGTCAGATGAAAATCATAGATGCT
TCCGACACTTACATTTCCCACACCTGCCTCTTGTGTCACATATATCAGCAAAATAGCATAATTGCGGGTC
AGGGGACCCACGTGGGTGGAATCCTACTGTTGAGTGGAAAAGGGACCCAGTATATAACAGGCAATGTTCA
GACCCAAAGGTGTCCAACTACGGGCGACTATCTAATCATCCCATCGTATGACATACCGGCGATCATCACC
ATGATCAAGGAGAATGGACTCAACCAACTCTAACTAGAGGGCCCGTTTAAACCCGCTGATCAGCCTCGAC
TGTGCCTTCTAGTTGCCAGCCATCTGTTGTTTGCCCCTCCCCCGTGCCTTCCTTGACCCTGGAAGGTGCC
ACTCCCACTGTCCTTTCCTAATAAAATGAGGAAATTGCATCGCATTGTCTGAGTAGGTGTCATTCTATTC
TGGGGGGTGGGGTGGGGCAGGACAGCAAGGGGGAGGATTGGGAAGACAATAGCAGGCATGCTGGGGATGC
GGTGGGCTCTATGGCTTCTGAGGCGGAAAGAACCAGCTGGGGCTCTAGGGGGTATCCCC
[124 nt withheld, positions 2370-2493]
C
[91 nt withheld, positions 2495-2585]
A
[49 nt withheld, positions 2587-2635]
CCTTTGACGTTGGAGTCCACGTTCTTT
[37 nt withheld, positions 2663-2699]
ACCCTATCTCGGTCTATTCTTTTGATTTATAAGGGATTTTGCCGATTTCGGCCTATTGGTTAAAAAATGA
GCTGATTTAACAAAAATTTAACGCGAATTAATTCTGTGGAATGTGTGTCAGTTAGGGTGTGGAAAGTCCC
CAGGCTCCCCAGCAGGCAGAAGTATGCAAAGCATGCATCTCAATTAGTCAGCAACCAGGTGTGGAAAGTC
CCCAGGCTCCCCAGCAGGCAGAAGTATGCAAAGCATGCATCTCAATTAGTCAGCAACCATAGTCCCGCCC
CTAACTCCGCCCATCCCGCCCCTAACTCCGCCCAGTTCCGCCCATTCTCCGCCCCATGGCTGACTAATTT
TTTTTATTTATGCAGAGGCCGAGGCCGCCTCTGCCTCTGAGCTATTCCAGAAGTAGTGAGGAGGCTTTTT
TGGAGGCCTAGGCTTTTGCAAAAAGCTCCCGGGAGCTTGTATATCCATTTTCGGATCTGATCAGCACGTG
TTGACAATTAATCATCGGCATAGTATATCGGCATAGTATAATACGACAAGGTGAGGAACTAAACCATGGC
CAAGTTGACCAGTGCCGTTCCGGTGCTCACCGCGCGCGACGTCGCCGGAGCGGTCGAGTTCTGGACCGAC
CGGCTCGGGTTCTCCCGGGACTTCGTGGAGGACGACTTCGCCGGTGTGGTCCGGGACGACGTGACCCTGT
TCATCAGCGCGGTCCAGGACCAGGTGGTGCCGGACAACACCCTGGCCTGGGTGTGGGTGCGCGGCCTGGA
CGAGCTGTACGCCGAGTGGTCGGAGGTCGTGTCCACGAACTTCCGGGACGCCTCCGGGCCGGCCATGACC
GAGATCGGCGAGCAGCCGTGGGGGCGGGAGTTCGCCCTGCGCGACCCGGCCGGCAACTGCGTGCACTTCG
TGGCCGAGGAGCAGGACTGACACGTGCTACGAGATTTCGATTCCACCGCCGCCTTCTATGAAAGGTTGGG
CTTCGGAATCGTTTTCCGGGACGCCGGCTGGATGATCCTCCAGCGCGGGGATCTCATGCTGGAGTTCTTC
GCCCACCCCAACTTGTTTATTGCAGCTTATAATGGTTACAAATAAAGCAATAGCATCACAAATTTCACAA
ATAAAGCATTTTTTTCACTGCATTCTAGTTGTGGTTTGTCCAAACTCATCAATGTATCTTATCATGTCTG
TATACCGTCGACCTCTAGCTAGAGCTTGGCGTAATCATGGTCATAGCTGTTTCCTGTGTGAAATTGTTAT
CCGCTCACAATTCCACACAACATACGAGCCGGAAGCATAAAGTGTAAAGCCTGGGGTGCCTAATGAGTGA
GCTAACTCACATTAATTGCGTTGCGCTCACTGCCCGCTTTCCAGTCGGGAAACCTGTCGTGCCAGCTGCA
TTAATGAATCGGCCAACGCGCGGGGAGAGGCGGTTTGCGTATTGGGCGCTCTTCCGCTTCCTCGCTCACT
GACTCGCTGCGCTCGGTCGTTCGGCTGCGGCGAGCGGTATCAGCTCACTCAAAGGCGGTAATACGGTTAT
CCACAGAATCAGGGGATAACGCAGGAAAGAACATGTGAGCAAAAGGCCAGCAAAAGGCCAGGAACCGTAA
AAAGGCCGCGTTGCTGGCGTTTTTCCATAGGCTCCGCCCCCCTGACGAGCATCACAAAAATCGACGCTCA
AGTCAGAGGTGGCGAAACCCGACAGGACTATAAAGATACCAGGCGTTTCCCCCTGGAAGCTCCCTCGTGC
GCTCTCCTGTTCCGACCCTGCCGCTTACCGGATACCTGTCCGCCTTTCTCCCTTCGGGAAGCGTGGCGCT
TTCTCATAGCTCACGCTGTAGGTATCTCAGTTCGGTGTAGGTCGTTCGCTCCAAGCTGGGCTGTGTGCAC
GAACCCCCCGTTCAGCCCGACCGCTGCGCCTTATCCGGTAACTATCGTCTTGAGTCCAACCCGGTAAGAC
ACGACTTATCGCCACTGGCAGCAGCCACTGGTAACAGGATTAGCAGAGCGAGGTATGTAGGCGGTGCTAC
AGAGTTCTTGAAGTGGTGGCCTAACTACGGCTACACTAGAAGAACAGTATTTGGTATCTGCGCTCTGCTG
AAGCCAGTTACCTTCGGAAAAAGAGTTGGTAGCTCTTGATCCGGCAAACAAACCACCGCTGGTAGCGGTG
GTTTTTTTGTTTGCAAGCAGCAGATTACGCGCAGAAAAAAAGGATCTCAAGAAGATCCTTTGATCTTTTC
TACGGGGTCTGACGCTCAGTGGAACGAAAACTCACGTTAAGGGATTTTGGTCATGAGATTATCAAAAAGG
ATCTTCACCTAGATCCTTTTAAATTAAAAATGAAGTTTTAAATCAATCTAAAGTATATATGAGTAAACTT
GGTCTGACAGTTACCAATGCTTAATCAGTGAGGCACCTATCTCAGCGATCTGTCTATTTCGTTCATCCAT
AGTTGCCTGACTCCCCGTCGTGTAGATAACTACGATACGGGAGGGCTTACCATCTGGCCCCAGTGCTGCA
ATGATACCGCGAGACCCACGCTCACCGGCTCCAGATTTATCAGCAATAAACCAGCCAGCCGGAAGGGCCG
AGCGCAGAAGTGGTCCTGCAACTTTATCCGCCTCCATCCAGTCTATTAATTGTTGCCGGGAAGCTAGAGT
AAGTAGTTCGCCAGTTAATAGTTTGCGCAACGTTGTTGCCATTGCTACAGGCATCGTGGTGTCACGCTCG
TCGTTTGGTATGGCTTCATTCAGCTCCGGTTCCCAACGATCAAGGCGAGTTACATGATCCCCCATGTTGT
GCAAAAAAGCGGTTAGCTCCTTCGGTCCTCCGATCGTTGTCAGAAGTAAGTTGGCCGCAGTGTTATCACT
CATGGTTATGGCAGCACTGCATAATTCTCTTACTGTCATGCCATCCGTAAGATGCTTTTCTGTGACTGGT
GAGTACTCAACCAAGTCATTCTGAGAATAGTGTATGCGGCGACCGAGTTGCTCTTGCCCGGCGTCAATAC
GGGATAATACCGCGCCACATAGCAGAACTTTAAAAGTGCTCATCATTGGAAAACGTTCTTCGGGGCGAAA
ACTCTCAAGGATCTTACCGCTGTTGAGATCCAGTTCGATGTAACCCACTCGTGCACCCAACTGATCTTCA
GCATCTTTTACTTTCACCAGCGTTTCTGGGTGAGCAAAAACAGGAAGGCAAAATGCCGCAAAAAAGGGAA
TAAGGGCGACACGGAAATGTTGAATACTCATACTCTTCCTTTTTCAATATTATTGAAGCATTTATCAGGG
TTATTGTCTCATGAGCGGATACATATTTGAATGTATTTAGAAAAATAAACAAATAGGGGTTCCGCGCACA
TTTCCCCGAAAAGTGCCACCTGACGTCG
